Addgene plasmid #81503: pDONR223_SMAD4_p.E134K
Purpose: Gateway Donor vector containing SMAD4 , part of the Target Accelerator Plasmid Collection.
Depositing lab: Jesse Boehm & William Hahn & David Root. Depositing organization: Broad Institute. Publication: Systematic Functional Interrogation of Rare Cancer Variants Identifies Oncogenic Alleles. Kim E, Ilic N, Shrestha Y, Zou L, Kamburov A, Zhu C, Yang X, Lubonja R, Tran N, Nguyen C, Lawrence MS, Piccioni F, Bagul M, Doench JG, Chouinard CR, Wu X, Hogstrom L, Natoli T, Tamayo P, Horn H, Corsello SM, Lage K, Root DE, Subramanian A, Golub TR, Getz G, Boehm JS, Hahn WC. Cancer Discov. 2016 Jul;6(7):714-26. doi: 10.1158/2159-8290.CD-16-0160. Epub 2016 May 4. PubMed 27147599.
Backbone
  Vector backbone: pDONR223
  Backbone manufacturer: Invitrogen
  Backbone size w/o insert (bp): 2790
  Vector type: Gateway Entry vector
Growth in bacteria
  Bacterial resistance: Spectinomycin, 50 μg/mL
  Growth temperature: 37°C
  Growth strain: DH5alpha
  Copy number: High Copy
Gene/Insert
  Gene/Insert name: SMAD4 (alt name: NM_005359.5)
  Species: H. sapiens (human)
  Mutation: E134K
  Entrez Gene: SMAD4 (a.k.a. DPC4, JIP, MADH4, MYHRS)
  Promoter: None
  Cloning method: Gateway Cloning
  Sequencing primers: 5′ M13pUC-fwd; 3′ M13-Rev
Terms and licenses: Academic/Nonprofit Terms; Industry Terms: Not Available to Industry
Depositor comments: Open state: NO stop codon immediately follows insert
How to cite: pDONR223_SMAD4_p.E134K was a gift from Jesse Boehm & William Hahn & David Root (Addgene plasmid # 81503 ; http://n2t.net/addgene:81503 ; RRID:Addgene_81503)
