[The description below was written by a language model from this plasmid's Addgene catalogue record and pLannotate feature annotations shown in this document.]
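Description:
pDONR223_SMAD4_p.E134K is a Gateway entry clone built on the Invitrogen pDONR223 backbone. It carries the human SMAD4 open reading frame (reference transcript NM_005359.5) with the missense substitution E134K. The sequenced plasmid is about 4.4 kb and is maintained in E. coli at high copy through a ColE1/pUC-type origin. Selection is with spectinomycin, conferred by the aadA aminoglycoside adenylyltransferase gene (SmR). The short fragments annotated upstream of this gene, a class 1 integron Pc promoter and a piece of a gentamicin acetyltransferase gene, appear to be remnants of the resistance cassette's source rather than functional markers.

The SMAD4 coding sequence is flanked by two attL recombination sites. The annotation software labels them attL3 and attL2, whereas entry clones of this type conventionally carry an attL1/attL2 pair. These sites let LR Clonase transfer the ORF directionally into any compatible destination vector. No promoter drives the insert in this plasmid, so it serves as a shuttle and archive clone, not an expression construct. rrnB T1 and T2 terminators lie upstream of the cassette and insulate it from read-through transcription, while a T7 promoter sits beyond the downstream attL site, oriented back toward the insert. The small lacI and lacZα fragments are backbone remnants. The ORF is in the "open" configuration, with no stop codon immediately after the insert, so it can be fused in frame to C-terminal tags supplied by a destination vector.

SMAD4 is the common mediator SMAD of TGF-β/BMP signalling. This variant clone belongs to the Target Accelerator Plasmid Collection, which was assembled for systematic functional testing of rare cancer-associated alleles.
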