Features (pLannotate 1.2.2; 12 found; start..end, strand, type, name):
    121..213     +  CDS            lacI (fragment): lac repressor; lacI; The lac repressor binds to the lac operator to inhibit transcription in E. coli. This inhibition can be relieved by adding lactose or isopropyl-β-D-thiogalactopyranoside (IPTG).
    268..295     -  terminator     rrnB T2 terminator: transcription terminator T2 from the E. coli rrnB gene
    427..470     +  terminator     rrnB T1 terminator: Escherichia coli rrnB; transcription terminator T1 from the E. coli rrnB gene
    517..553     -  CDS            lacZα (fragment): LacZα fragment of β-galactosidase; lacZ fragment
    570..665     +  protein_bind   attL3: mutant version of attL; recombination site for the Gateway® LR reaction LR Clonase™
    671..2326    +  CDS            SMAD4: SMAD4_HUMAN - Also known as DPC4, MADH4. Experimental evidence at protein level: Swiss-Prot protein existence level 1. In muscle physiology, plays a central role in the balance between atrophy and hypertrophy. When recruited by MSTN, promotes atrophy response via phosphorylated SMAD2/4. MSTN decrease causes SMAD4 release and subsequent recruitment by the BMP pathway to promote hypertrophy via phosphorylated SMAD1/5/8. Acts synergistically with SMAD1 and YY1 in bone morphogenetic protein (BMP)-mediated cardiac- specific gene expression. Binds to SMAD binding elements (SBEs) (5'- GTCT/AGAC-3') w
   2329..2427    -  protein_bind   attL2: mutant version of attL; recombination site for the Gateway® LR reaction LR Clonase™
   2445..2463    -  promoter       T7 promoter: promoter for bacteriophage T7 RNA polymerase
   2653..2676    +  promoter       Pc promoter (fragment): intI1 (promoter lies within the coding sequence); class 1 integron promoter
   2852..2908    +  CDS            GmR (fragment): gentamycin acetyltransferase; aacC1; confers resistance to gentamycin
   2915..3706    +  CDS            SmR: aminoglycoside adenylyltransferase (Murphy, 1985); aadA; confers resistance to spectinomycin and streptomycin
   3799..4387    +  rep_origin     ori: high-copy-number ColE1/pMB1/pBR322/pUC origin of replication
>Addgene plasmid #81503 | pDONR223_SMAD4_p.E134K | addgene full sequence | sequence record 168618 | Addgene NGS Result
CTTTCCTGCGTTATCCCCTGATTCTGTGGATAACCGTATTACCGCCTTTGAGTGAGCTGATACCGCTCGC
CGCAGCCGAACGACCGAGCGCAGCGAGTCAGTGAGCGAGGAAGCGGAAGAGCGCCCAATACGCAAACCGC
CTCTCCCCGCGCGTTGGCCGATTCATTAATGCAGCTGGCACGACAGGTTTCCCGACTGGAAAGCGGGCAG
TGAGCGCAACGCAATTAATACGCGTACCGCTAGCCAGGAAGAGTTTGTAGAAACGCAAAAAGGCCATCCG
TCAGGATGGCCTTCTGCTTAGTTTGATGCCTGGCAGTTTATGGCGGGCGTCCTGCCCGCCACCCTCCGGG
CCGTTGCTTCACAACGTTCAAATCCGCTCCCGGCGGATTTGTCCTACTCAGGAGAGCGTTCACCGACAAA
CAACAGATAAAACGAAAGGCCCAGTCTTCCGACTGAGCCTTTCGTTTTATTTGATGCCTGGCAGTTCCCT
ACTCTCGCGTTAACGCTAGCATGGATGTTTTCCCAGTCACGACGTTGTAAAACGACGGCCAGTCTTAAGC
TCGGGCCCCAAATAATGATTTTATTTTGACTGATAGTGACCTGTTCGTTGCAACAAATTGATGAGCAATG
CTTTTTTATAATGACAACTTTGTACAAAAAAGTTGGCACCATGGACAATATGTCTATTACGAATACACCA
ACAAGTAATGATGCCTGTCTGAGCATTGTGCATAGTTTGATGTGCCATAGACAAGGTGGAGAGAGTGAAA
CATTTGCAAAAAGAGCAATTGAAAGTTTGGTAAAGAAGCTGAAGGAGAAAAAAGATGAATTGGATTCTTT
AATAACAGCTATAACTACAAATGGAGCTCATCCTAGTAAATGTGTTACCATACAGAGAACATTGGATGGG
AGGCTTCAGGTGGCTGGTCGGAAAGGATTTCCTCATGTGATCTATGCCCGTCTCTGGAGGTGGCCTGATC
TTCACAAAAATGAACTAAAACATGTTAAATATTGTCAGTATGCGTTTGACTTAAAATGTGATAGTGTCTG
TGTGAATCCATATCACTACAAACGAGTTGTATCACCTGGAATTGATCTCTCAGGATTAACACTGCAGAGT
AATGCTCCATCAAGTATGATGGTGAAGGATGAATATGTGCATGACTTTGAGGGACAGCCATCGTTGTCCA
CTGAAGGACATTCAATTCAAACCATCCAGCATCCACCAAGTAATCGTGCATCGACAGAGACATACAGCAC
CCCAGCTCTGTTAGCCCCATCTGAGTCTAATGCTACCAGCACTGCCAACTTTCCCAACATTCCTGTGGCT
TCCACAAGTCAGCCTGCCAGTATACTGGGGGGCAGCCATAGTGAAGGACTGTTGCAGATAGCATCAGGGC
CTCAGCCAGGACAGCAGCAGAATGGATTTACTGGTCAGCCAGCTACTTACCATCATAACAGCACTACCAC
CTGGACTGGAAGTAGGACTGCACCATACACACCTAATTTGCCTCACCACCAAAACGGCCATCTTCAGCAC
CACCCGCCTATGCCGCCCCATCCCGGACATTACTGGCCTGTTCACAATGAGCTTGCATTCCAGCCTCCCA
TTTCCAATCATCCTGCTCCTGAGTATTGGTGTTCCATTGCTTACTTTGAAATGGATGTTCAGGTAGGAGA
GACATTTAAGGTTCCTTCAAGCTGCCCTATTGTTACTGTTGATGGATACGTGGACCCTTCTGGAGGAGAT
CGCTTTTGTTTGGGTCAACTCTCCAATGTCCACAGGACAGAAGCCATTGAGAGAGCAAGGTTGCACATAG
GCAAAGGTGTGCAGTTGGAATGTAAAGGTGAAGGTGATGTTTGGGTCAGGTGCCTTAGTGACCACGCGGT
CTTTGTACAGAGTTACTACTTAGACAGAGAAGCTGGGCGTGCACCTGGAGATGCTGTTCATAAGATCTAC
CCAAGTGCATATATAAAGGTCTTTGATTTGCGTCAGTGTCATCGACAGATGCAGCAGCAGGCGGCTACTG
CACAAGCTGCAGCAGCTGCCCAGGCAGCAGCCGTGGCAGGAAACATCCCTGGCCCAGGATCAGTAGGTGG
AATAGCTCCAGCTATCAGTCTGTCAGCTGCTGCTGGAATTGGTGTTGATGACCTTCGTCGCTTATGCATA
CTCAGGATGAGTTTTGTGAAAGGCTGGGGACCGGATTACCCAAGACAGAGCATCAAAGAAACACCTTGCT
GGATTGAAATTCACTTACACCGGGCCCTCCAGCTCCTAGACGAAGTACTTCATACCATGCCGATTGCAGA
CCCACAACCTTTAGACTGCCCAACTTTCTTGTACAAAGTTGGCATTATAAGAAAGCATTGCTTATCAATT
TGTTGCAACGAACAGGTCACTATCAGTCAAAATAAAATCATTATTTGCCATCCAGCTGATATCCCCTATA
GTGAGTCGTATTACATGGTCATAGCTGTTTCCTGGCAGCTCTGGCCCGTGTCTCAAAATCTCTGATGTTA
CATTGCACAAGATAAAAATATATCATCATGCCTCCTCTAGACCAGCCAGGACAGAAATGCCTCGACTTCG
CTGCTACCCAAGGTTGCCGGGTGACGCACACCGTGGAAACGGATGAAGGCACGAACCCAGTGGACATAAG
CCTGTTCGGTTCGTAAGCTGTAATGCAAGTAGCGTATGCGCTCACGCAACTGGTCCAGAACCTTGACCGA
ACGCAGCGGTGGTAACGGCGCAGTGGCGGTTTTCATGGCTTGTTATGACTGTTTTTTTGGGGTACAGTCT
ATGCCTCGGGCATCCAAGCAGCAAGCGCGTTACGCCGTGGGTCGATGTTTGATGTTATGGAGCAGCAACG
ATGTTACGCAGCAGGGCAGTCGCCCTAAAACAAAGTTAAACATTATGAGGGAAGCGGTGATCGCCGAAGT
ATCGACTCAACTATCAGAGGTAGTTGGCGTCATCGAGCGCCATCTCGAACCGACGTTGCTGGCCGTACAT
TTGTACGGCTCCGCAGTGGATGGCGGCCTGAAGCCACACAGTGATATTGATTTGCTGGTTACGGTGACCG
TAAGGCTTGATGAAACAACGCGGCGAGCTTTGATCAACGACCTTTTGGAAACTTCGGCTTCCCCTGGAGA
GAGCGAGATTCTCCGCGCTGTAGAAGTCACCATTGTTGTGCACGACGACATCATTCCGTGGCGTTATCCA
GCTAAGCGCGAACTGCAATTTGGAGAATGGCAGCGCAATGACATTCTTGCAGGTATCTTCGAGCCAGCCA
CGATCGACATTGATCTGGCTATCTTGCTGACAAAAGCAAGAGAACATAGCGTTGCCTTGGTAGGTCCAGC
GGCGGAGGAACTCTTTGATCCGGTTCCTGAACAGGATCTATTTGAGGCGCTAAATGAAACCTTAACGCTA
TGGAACTCGCCGCCCGACTGGGCTGGCGATGAGCGAAATGTAGTGCTTACGTTGTCCCGCATTTGGTACA
GCGCAGTAACCGGCAAAATCGCGCCGAAGGATGTCGCTGCCGACTGGGCAATGGAGCGCCTGCCGGCCCA
GTATCAGCCCGTCATACTTGAAGCTAGACAGGCTTATCTTGGACAAGAAGAAGATCGCTTGGCCTCGCGC
GCAGATCAGTTGGAAGAATTTGTCCACTACGTGAAAGGCGAGATCACCAAGGTAGTCGGCAAATAACCCT
CGAGCCACCCATGACCAAAATCCCTTAACGTGAGTTACGCGTCGTTCCACTGAGCGTCAGACCCCGTAGA
AAAGATCAAAGGATCTTCTTGAGATCCTTTTTTTCTGCGCGTAATCTGCTGCTTGCAAACAAAAAAACCA
CCGCTACCAGCGGTGGTTTGTTTGCCGGATCAAGAGCTACCAACTCTTTTTCCGAAGGTAACTGGCTTCA
GCAGAGCGCAGATACCAAATACTGTTCTTCTAGTGTAGCCGTAGTTAGGCCACCACTTCAAGAACTCTGT
AGCACCGCCTACATACCTCGCTCTGCTAATCCTGTTACCAGTGGCTGCTGCCAGTGGCGATAAGTCGTGT
CTTACCGGGTTGGACTCAAGACGATAGTTACCGGATAAGGCGCAGCGGTCGGGCTGAACGGGGGGTTCGT
GCACACAGCCCAGCTTGGAGCGAACGACCTACACCGAACTGAGATACCTACAGCGTGAGCTATGAGAAAG
CGCCACGCTTCCCGAAGGGAGAAAGGCGGACAGGTATCCGGTAAGCGGCAGGGTCGGAACAGGAGAGCGC
ACGAGGGAGCTTCCAGGGGGAAACGCCTGGTATCTTTATAGTCCTGTCGGGTTTCGCCACCTCTGACTTG
AGCGTCGATTTTTGTGATGCTCGTCAGGGGGGCGGAGCCTATGGAAAAACGCCAGCAACGCGGCCTTTTT
ACGGTTCCTGGCCTTTTGCTGGCCTTTTGCTCACATGTT
