>Addgene plasmid #81503 | pDONR223_SMAD4_p.E134K | depositor partial sequence | sequence record 154822 | Insert sequence
ATGGACAATATGTCTATTACGAATACACCAACAAGTAATGATGCCTGTCTGAGCATTGTGCATAGTTTGA
TGTGCCATAGACAAGGTGGAGAGAGTGAAACATTTGCAAAAAGAGCAATTGAAAGTTTGGTAAAGAAGCT
GAAGGAGAAAAAAGATGAATTGGATTCTTTAATAACAGCTATAACTACAAATGGAGCTCATCCTAGTAAA
TGTGTTACCATACAGAGAACATTGGATGGGAGGCTTCAGGTGGCTGGTCGGAAAGGATTTCCTCATGTGA
TCTATGCCCGTCTCTGGAGGTGGCCTGATCTTCACAAAAATGAACTAAAACATGTTAAATATTGTCAGTA
TGCGTTTGACTTAAAATGTGATAGTGTCTGTGTGAATCCATATCACTACAAACGAGTTGTATCACCTGGA
ATTGATCTCTCAGGATTAACACTGCAGAGTAATGCTCCATCAAGTATGATGGTGAAGGATGAATATGTGC
ATGACTTTGAGGGACAGCCATCGTTGTCCACTGAAGGACATTCAATTCAAACCATCCAGCATCCACCAAG
TAATCGTGCATCGACAGAGACATACAGCACCCCAGCTCTGTTAGCCCCATCTGAGTCTAATGCTACCAGC
ACTGCCAACTTTCCCAACATTCCTGTGGCTTCCACAAGTCAGCCTGCCAGTATACTGGGGGGCAGCCATA
GTGAAGGACTGTTGCAGATAGCATCAGGGCCTCAGCCAGGACAGCAGCAGAATGGATTTACTGGTCAGCC
AGCTACTTACCATCATAACAGCACTACCACCTGGACTGGAAGTAGGACTGCACCATACACACCTAATTTG
CCTCACCACCAAAACGGCCATCTTCAGCACCACCCGCCTATGCCGCCCCATCCCGGACATTACTGGCCTG
TTCACAATGAGCTTGCATTCCAGCCTCCCATTTCCAATCATCCTGCTCCTGAGTATTGGTGTTCCATTGC
TTACTTTGAAATGGATGTTCAGGTAGGAGAGACATTTAAGGTTCCTTCAAGCTGCCCTATTGTTACTGTT
GATGGATACGTGGACCCTTCTGGAGGAGATCGCTTTTGTTTGGGTCAACTCTCCAATGTCCACAGGACAG
AAGCCATTGAGAGAGCAAGGTTGCACATAGGCAAAGGTGTGCAGTTGGAATGTAAAGGTGAAGGTGATGT
TTGGGTCAGGTGCCTTAGTGACCACGCGGTCTTTGTACAGAGTTACTACTTAGACAGAGAAGCTGGGCGT
GCACCTGGAGATGCTGTTCATAAGATCTACCCAAGTGCATATATAAAGGTCTTTGATTTGCGTCAGTGTC
ATCGACAGATGCAGCAGCAGGCGGCTACTGCACAAGCTGCAGCAGCTGCCCAGGCAGCAGCCGTGGCAGG
AAACATCCCTGGCCCAGGATCAGTAGGTGGAATAGCTCCAGCTATCAGTCTGTCAGCTGCTGCTGGAATT
GGTGTTGATGACCTTCGTCGCTTATGCATACTCAGGATGAGTTTTGTGAAAGGCTGGGGACCGGATTACC
CAAGACAGAGCATCAAAGAAACACCTTGCTGGATTGAAATTCACTTACACCGGGCCCTCCAGCTCCTAGA
CGAAGTACTTCATACCATGCCGATTGCAGACCCACAACCTTTAGAC
