>Addgene plasmid #81503 | pDONR223_SMAD4_p.E134K | addgene partial sequence | sequence record 156351 | M13-F20 5'-TGTAAAACGACGGCCAGT-3'
TTCGTTGCAACAAATTGATGAGCAATGCTTTTTTATAATGACAACTTTGTACAAAAAAGTTGGCACCATG
GACAATATGTCTATTACGAATACACCAACAAGTAATGATGCCTGTCTGAGCATTGTGCATAGTTTGATGT
GCCATAGACAAGGTGGAGAGAGTGAAACATTTGCAAAAAGAGCAATTGAAAGTTTGGTAAAGAAGCTGAA
GGAGAAAAAAGATGAATTGGATTCTTTAATAACAGCTATAACTACAAATGGAGCTCATCCTAGTAAATGT
GTTACCATACAGAGAACATTGGATGGGAGGCTTCAGGTGGCTGGTCGGAAAGGATTTCCTCATGTGATCT
ATGCCCGTCTCTGGAGGTGGCCTGATCTTCACAAAAATGAACTAAAACATGTTAAATATTGTCAGTATGC
GTTTGACTTAAAATGTGATAGTGTCTGTGTGAATCCATATCACTACAAACGAGTTGTATCACCTGGAATT
GATCTCTCAGGATTAACACTGCAGAGTAATGCTCCATCAAGTATGATGGTGAAGGATGAATATGTGCATG
ACTTTGAGGGACAGCCATCGTTGTCCACTGAAGGACATTCAATTCAAACCATCCAGCATCCACCAAGTAA
TCGTGCATCGACAGAGACATACAGCACCCCAGCTCTGTTAGCCCCATCTGAGTCTAATGCTACCAGCACT
GCCAACTTTCCCAACATTCCTGTGGCTTCCACAAGTCAGCCTGCCAGTATACTGGGGGGCAGCCATAGTG
AAGGACTGTTGCAGATAGCATCAGGGCCTCAGCCAGGACAGCAGCAGAATGGATTTACTGGTCAGCCAGC
TACTTACCATCATAACAGCACTACCACCTGGACTGGAAGTAGGACTGCACCATACACACCTAATTTGCCT
CACCACCAAAACGGCCATCTTCAGCACCACCCGCCTATGCCGCCCCATCCCGGACATTACTGGCCTGTTC
ACAATGAGCTTGCATTCCAGCCTCCCATTTCCAATCATCCTGCTCCTGAGTATTGGTGTTCCATTGCTTA
CTTTGAA
